>Addgene plasmid #206221 | mc2 puro EF1a | addgene full sequence | sequence record 406173 | Addgene NGS Result
GACGGATCGGGAGATCTCCCGATCCCCTATGGTGCACTCTCAGTACAATCTGCTCTGATGCCGCATAGTT
AAGCCAGTATCTGCTCCCTGCTTGTGTGTTGGAGGTCGCTGAGTAGTGCGCGAGCAAAATTTAAGCTACA
ACAAGGCAAGGCTTGACCGACAATTGCATGAAGAATCTGCTTAGGGTTAGGCGTTTTGCGCTGCTTCGCG
ATGTACGGGCCAGATATACGCGTGGGCAGAGCGCACATCGCCCACAGTCCCCGAGAAGTTGGGGGGAGGG
GTCGGCAATTGATCCGGTGCCTAGAGAAGGTGGCGCGGGGTAAACTGGGAAAGTGATGTCGTGTACTGGC
TCCGCCTTTTTCCCGAGGGTGGGGGAGAACCGTATATAAGTGCAGTAGTCGCCGTGAACGTTCTTTTTCG
CAACGGGTTTGCCGCCAGAACACAGGCTAGCGTTTAAACTTAAGCTTGGTACCGAGCTCGGATCCACTAG
TCCAGTGTGGTGGAATTCAAAGTGCTGAGATTACAGGCGTGAGCCACCACCCCCGGCCCACTTTTTGTAA
AGGTACGTACTAATGACTTTTTTTTTATACTTCAGGGAGACGGTTGTGTACGTCTCGGTAAGAAGCAAGG
AAAAGAATTAGGCTCGGCACGGTAGCTCACACCTGTAATCCCAGCACTCGAGTCTAGAGGGCCCGTTTAA
ACCCGCTGATCAGCCTCGACTGTGCCTTCTAGTTGCCAGCCATCTGTTGTTTGCCCCTCCCCCGTGCCTT
CCTTGACCCTGGAAGGTGCCACTCCCACTGTCCTTTCCTAATAAAATGAGGAAATTGCATCGCATTGTCT
GAGTAGGTGTCATTCTATTCTGGGGGGTGGGGTGGGGCAGGACAGCAAGGGGGAGGATTGGGAAGACAAT
AGCAGGCATGCTGGGGATGCGGTGGGCTCTATGGCTTCTGAGGCGGAAAGAACCAGCTGGGGCTCTAGGG
GGTATCCCC
[124 nt withheld, positions 990-1113]
C
[91 nt withheld, positions 1115-1205]
A
[49 nt withheld, positions 1207-1255]
CCTTTGACGTTGGAGTCCACGTTCTTT
[37 nt withheld, positions 1283-1319]
ACCCTATCTCGGTCTATTCTTTTGATTTATAAGGGATTTTGCCGATTTCGGCCTATTGGTTAAAAAATGA
GCTGATTTAACAAAAATTTAACGCGAATTAATTCTGTGGAATGTGTGTCAGTTAGGGTGTGGAAAGTCCC
CAGGCTCCCCAGCAGGCAGAAGTATGCAAAGCATGCATCTCAATTAGTCAGCAACCAGGTGTGGAAAGTC
CCCAGGCTCCCCAGCAGGCAGAAGTATGCAAAGCATGCATCTCAATTAGTCAGCAACCATAGTCCCGCCC
CTAACTCCGCCCATCCCGCCCCTAACTCCGCCCAGTTCCGCCCATTCTCCGCCCCATGGCTGACTAATTT
TTTTTATTTATGCAGAGGCCGAGGCCGCCTCTGCCTCTGAGCTATTCCAGAAGTAGTGAGGAGGCTTTTT
TGGAGGCCTAGGCTTTTGCAAAAAGCTCCCGGGACCGGTGCCACCATGACCGAGTACAAGCCCACGGTGC
GCCTCGCCACCCGCGACGACGTCCCCAGGGCCGTACGCACCCTCGCCGCCGCGTTCGCCGACTACCCCGC
CACGCGCCACACCGTCGATCCGGACCGCCACATCGAGCGGGTCACCGAGCTGCAAGAACTCTTCCTCACG
CGCGTCGGGCTCGACATCGGCAAGGTGTGGGTCGCGGACGACGGCGCCGCGGTGGCGGTCTGGACCACGC
CGGAGAGCGTCGAAGCGGGGGCGGTGTTCGCCGAGATCGGCCCGCGCATGGCCGAGTTGAGCGGTTCCCG
GCTGGCCGCGCAGCAACAGATGGAAGGCCTCCTGGCGCCGCACCGGCCCAAGGAGCCCGCGTGGTTCCTG
GCCACCGTCGGAGTCTCGCCCGACCACCAGGGCAAGGGTCTGGGCAGCGCCGTCGTGCTCCCCGGAGTGG
AGGCGGCCGAGCGCGCCGGGGTGCCCGCCTTCCTGGAGACCTCCGCGCCCCGCAACCTCCCCTTCTACGA
GCGGCTCGGCTTCACCGTCACCGCCGACGTCGAGGTGCCCGAAGGACCGCGCACCTGGTGCATGACCCGC
AAGCCCGGTGCCTGATTCGAAATGACCGACCAAGCGACGCCCAACCTGCCATCACGAGATTTCGATTCCA
CCGCCGCCTTCTATGAAAGGTTGGGCTTCGGAATCGTTTTCCGGGACGCCGGCTGGATGATCCTCCAGCG
CGGGGATCTCATGCTGGAGTTCTTCGCCCACCCCAACTTGTTTATTGCAGCTTATAATGGTTACAAATAA
AGCAATAGCATCACAAATTTCACAAATAAAGCATTTTTTTCACTGCATTCTAGTTGTGGTTTGTCCAAAC
TCATCAATGTATCTTATCATGTCTGTATACCGTCGACCTCTAGCTAGAGCTTGGCGTAATCATGGTCATA
GCTGTTTCCTGTGTGAAATTGTTATCCGCTCACAATTCCACACAACATACGAGCCGGAAGCATAAAGTGT
AAAGCCTGGGGTGCCTAATGAGTGAGCTAACTCACATTAATTGCGTTGCGCTCACTGCCCGCTTTCCAGT
CGGGAAACCTGTCGTGCCAGCTGCATTAATGAATCGGCCAACGCGCGGGGAGAGGCGGTTTGCGTATTGG
GCGCTCTTCCGCTTCCTCGCTCACTGACTCGCTGCGCTCGGTCGTTCGGCTGCGGCGAGCGGTATCAGCT
CACTCAAAGGCGGTAATACGGTTATCCACAGAATCAGGGGATAACGCAGGAAAGAACATGTGAGCAAAAG
GCCAGCAAAAGGCCAGGAACCGTAAAAAGGCCGCGTTGCTGGCGTTTTTCCATAGGCTCCGCCCCCCTGA
CGAGCATCACAAAAATCGACGCTCAAGTCAGAGGTGGCGAAACCCGACAGGACTATAAAGATACCAGGCG
TTTCCCCCTGGAAGCTCCCTCGTGCGCTCTCCTGTTCCGACCCTGCCGCTTACCGGATACCTGTCCGCCT
TTCTCCCTTCGGGAAGCGTGGCGCTTTCTCATAGCTCACGCTGTAGGTATCTCAGTTCGGTGTAGGTCGT
TCGCTCCAAGCTGGGCTGTGTGCACGAACCCCCCGTTCAGCCCGACCGCTGCGCCTTATCCGGTAACTAT
CGTCTTGAGTCCAACCCGGTAAGACACGACTTATCGCCACTGGCAGCAGCCACTGGTAACAGGATTAGCA
GAGCGAGGTATGTAGGCGGTGCTACAGAGTTCTTGAAGTGGTGGCCTAACTACGGCTACACTAGAAGAAC
AGTATTTGGTATCTGCGCTCTGCTGAAGCCAGTTACCTTCGGAAAAAGAGTTGGTAGCTCTTGATCCGGC
AAACAAACCACCGCTGGTAGCGGTGGTTTTTTTGTTTGCAAGCAGCAGATTACGCGCAGAAAAAAAGGAT
CTCAAGAAGATCCTTTGATCTTTTCTACGGGGTCTGACGCTCAGTGGAACGAAAACTCACGTTAAGGGAT
TTTGGTCATGAGATTATCAAAAAGGATCTTCACCTAGATCCTTTTAAATTAAAAATGAAGTTTTAAATCA
ATCTAAAGTATATATGAGTAAACTTGGTCTGACAGTTACCAATGCTTAATCAGTGAGGCACCTATCTCAG
CGATCTGTCTATTTCGTTCATCCATAGTTGCCTGACTCCCCGTCGTGTAGATAACTACGATACGGGAGGG
CTTACCATCTGGCCCCAGTGCTGCAATGATACCGCGAGACCCACGCTCACCGGCTCCAGATTTATCAGCA
ATAAACCAGCCAGCCGGAAGGGCCGAGCGCAGAAGTGGTCCTGCAACTTTATCCGCCTCCATCCAGTCTA
TTAATTGTTGCCGGGAAGCTAGAGTAAGTAGTTCGCCAGTTAATAGTTTGCGCAACGTTGTTGCCATTGC
TACAGGCATCGTGGTGTCACGCTCGTCGTTTGGTATGGCTTCATTCAGCTCCGGTTCCCAACGATCAAGG
CGAGTTACATGATCCCCCATGTTGTGCAAAAAAGCGGTTAGCTCCTTCGGTCCTCCGATCGTTGTCAGAA
GTAAGTTGGCCGCAGTGTTATCACTCATGGTTATGGCAGCACTGCATAATTCTCTTACTGTCATGCCATC
CGTAAGATGCTTTTCTGTGACTGGTGAGTACTCAACCAAGTCATTCTGAGAATAGTGTATGCGGCGACCG
AGTTGCTCTTGCCCGGCGTCAATACGGGATAATACCGCGCCACATAGCAGAACTTTAAAAGTGCTCATCA
TTGGAAAACGTTCTTCGGGGCGAAAACTCTCAAGGATCTTACCGCTGTTGAGATCCAGTTCGATGTAACC
CACTCGTGCACCCAACTGATCTTCAGCATCTTTTACTTTCACCAGCGTTTCTGGGTGAGCAAAAACAGGA
AGGCAAAATGCCGCAAAAAAGGGAATAAGGGCGACACGGAAATGTTGAATACTCATACTCTTCCTTTTTC
AATATTATTGAAGCATTTATCAGGGTTATTGTCTCATGAGCGGATACATATTTGAATGTATTTAGAAAAA
TAAACAAATAGGGGTTCCGCGCACATTTCCCCGAAAAGTGCCACCTGACGTC
Features (pLannotate 1.2.2; 17 found; start..end, strand, type, name):
     28..80      -  misc_feature   bom (fragment): basis of mobility region from pBR322
    234..445     +  promoter       EF-1α core promoter: core promoter for human elongation factor EF-1α
    660..676     -  CDS            GFP11x7 (fragment): seven tandem copies of the 11th β-strand of superfolder GFP each GFP11 associates with GFP(1-10), consisting of the first 10 β-strands, to reconstitute fluorescent GFP (Kamiyama et al., 2016)
    720..944     +  polyA_signal   bGH poly(A) signal: bovine growth hormone polyadenylation signal
    948..969     +  promoter       SV40 promoter (fragment): SV40 enhancer and early promoter
    990..1418    +  rep_origin     f1 ori (sequence partly withheld): f1 bacteriophage origin of replication; arrow indicates direction of (+) strand synthesis
   1432..1761    +  promoter       SV40 promoter: SV40 enhancer and early promoter
   1785..2384    +  CDS            PuroR (fragment): puromycin N-acetyltransferase; pac from Streptomyces; confers resistance to puromycin
   2391..2549    +  CDS            ble (fragment): BLE_KLEPN - Experimental evidence at protein level: Swiss-Prot protein existence level 1. Binding protein with a strong affinity to the bleomycin family of antibiotics. Binds to CL990; an antimitotic-antibiotic compound. From Klebsiella pneumoniae.
   2544..2665    +  polyA_signal   SV40 poly(A) signal: SV40 polyadenylation signal
   2738..2754    -  protein_bind   lac operator: The lac repressor binds to the lac operator to inhibit transcription in E. coli. This inhibition can be relieved by adding lactose or isopropyl-β-D-thiogalactopyranoside (IPTG). lac repressor encoded by lacI
   2762..2792    -  promoter       lac promoter: promoter for the E. coli lac operon
   2807..2828    -  protein_bind   CAP binding site: CAP binding activates transcription in the presence of cAMP. E. coli catabolite activator protein
   2841..2933    -  CDS            lacI (fragment): lac repressor; lacI; The lac repressor binds to the lac operator to inhibit transcription in E. coli. This inhibition can be relieved by adding lactose or isopropyl-β-D-thiogalactopyranoside (IPTG).
   3116..3704    -  rep_origin     ori: high-copy-number ColE1/pMB1/pBR322/pUC origin of replication
   3875..4735    -  CDS            AmpR: β-lactamase; bla; confers resistance to ampicillin, carbenicillin, and related antibiotics
   4736..4840    -  promoter       AmpR promoter: bla
