[The description below was written by a language model from this plasmid's Addgene catalogue record and pLannotate feature annotations shown in this document.]
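Description:
mc2 puro EF1a is an empty mammalian expression backbone of about 4.9 kb, designed for overexpressing circular RNAs and derived from the pcDNA3.1(+) CircRNA Mini Vector. It is propagated in E. coli as a high-copy plasmid through a ColE1/pUC-type origin, with ampicillin resistance from the bla gene and its own promoter. It also keeps the f1 phage origin and remnants of the lac promoter/operator region typical of pcDNA3.1-type backbones.

Two changes were made relative to the parent vector. The CMV enhancer/promoter was replaced with an EF1a promoter, annotated in the sequence as the EF-1α core promoter. The neomycin resistance gene was replaced with a puromycin N-acetyltransferase gene, which is driven by the SV40 early promoter and terminated by the SV40 poly(A) signal, allowing puromycin selection of transfected mammalian cells.

According to the depositor, the region between the EF1a promoter and the bGH polyadenylation signal holds partial ZKSCAN1 intron 1 and intron 3 sequences separated by a pair of BsmBI sites. The automated feature table does not annotate these intron segments. Exonic sequence cloned into the BsmBI sites becomes flanked by the introns, which is intended to promote back-splicing of the transcript so that the insert is released as a circular RNA. The associated publication describes this approach as scarless.

The intron cassette lies on an EcoRI–XhoI fragment. Removing it, using the flanking polylinker sites, converts the plasmid into a conventional EF1a-driven cDNA expression vector. The short GFP11 and ble hits in the table are small fragments and are probably annotation artefacts rather than functional elements.
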