Addgene plasmid #206221: mc2 puro EF1a
Purpose: (Empty Backbone) For expressing cloned exons as circular RNA. Alternatively, for expressing cDNA (if the EcoRI-XhoI restriction fragment is also removed).
Depositing lab: Simon Conn & Brett Stringer. Depositing organization: Flinders University. Publication: Versatile toolkit for highly-efficient and scarless overexpression of circular RNAs. Stringer BW, Gabryelska M, Marri S, Clark L, Lin H, Gantley L, Liu R, Wilusz JE, Conn VM, Conn SJ. bioRxiv. 2023 Nov 22:2023.11.21.568171. doi: 10.1101/2023.11.21.568171. Preprint. PubMed 38045421.
Backbone
  Vector backbone: pcDNA3.1(+) CircRNA Mini Vector
  Backbone manufacturer: Addgene ID 60648
  Vector type: Mammalian Expression, Synthetic Biology
  Selectable markers: Puromycin
Growth in bacteria
  Bacterial resistance: Ampicillin, 100 μg/mL
  Growth temperature: 37°C
  Growth strain: DH5alpha
  Copy number: High Copy
Gene/Insert
  Gene/Insert name: None
Terms and licenses: Academic/Nonprofit Terms; Industry Terms: Not Available to Industry
Depositor comments: ZKSCAN1 intron 1 (partial) & ZKSCAN1 intron 3 (partial) separated by a pair of BsmBI restriction sites. 5' Cloning Site: EcoRI (not destroyed), 3' Cloning Site: XhoI (not destroyed). The mc2 and pF mc2 series of plasmids were designed and created by Dr Brett Stringer in the laboratory of Prof Simon Conn. They are based on the original circRNA mini vector design of Liang & Wilusz, 2014. The pair of BsmBI restriction sites is the cloning site for DNA specifying the RNA sequence to be circularised. For cloning cDNA, the 5' restriction site should be either NheI, BmtI, AflII, HindIII, Acc65I, KpnI, Eco53kI, SacI, BamHI, SpeI, BstXI or EcoRI and the 3' restriction site should be either XhoI, PspXI, XbaI, EcoO109I, PspOMI or ApaI. The neoR gene of Addgene plasmid ID 60648 also was replaced with the puroR gene from Addgene plasmid ID 98290. The CMV enhancer/promoter of Addgene plasmid ID 60648 also was replaced with the EF1a promoter from Addgene plasmid ID 98290. Please visit https://doi.org/10.1101/2023.11.21.568171 for bioRxiv preprint.
How to cite: mc2 puro EF1a was a gift from Simon Conn & Brett Stringer (Addgene plasmid # 206221 ; http://n2t.net/addgene:206221 ; RRID:Addgene_206221)
